Addgene plasmid #153292: pAAV-EFS-DIO-GRAB_Ado1.0med
Purpose: Express the medium-affinity adenosine sensor GRAB_Ado1.0med in Cre positive cells
Depositing lab: Yulong Li. Depositing organization: Peking University. Publication: Neuronal activity-induced, equilibrative nucleoside transporter-dependent, somatodendritic adenosine release revealed by a GRAB sensor. Wu Z, Cui Y, Wang H, Wu H, Wan Y, Li B, Wang L, Pan S, Peng W, Dong A, Yuan Z, Jing M, Xu M, Luo M, Li Y. Proc Natl Acad Sci U S A. 2023 Apr 4;120(14):e2212387120. doi: 10.1073/pnas.2212387120. Epub 2023 Mar 30. PubMed 36996110.
Backbone
  Vector backbone: pAAV
  Backbone manufacturer: Addgene
  Backbone size w/o insert (bp): 4322
  Vector type: AAV
Growth in bacteria
  Bacterial resistance: Ampicillin, 100 μg/mL
  Growth temperature: 37°C
  Growth strain: NEB Stable
  Copy number: High Copy
Gene/Insert
  Gene/Insert name: Adenosine sensor GRAB_Ado1.0med (medium affinity)
  Species: H. sapiens (human)
  Insert size (bp): 2256
  Promoter: EFS
  Cloning method: Gibson Cloning
Terms and licenses: Academic/Nonprofit Terms; Industry Terms: Not Available to Industry
Depositor comments: Please visit https://www.biorxiv.org/content/10.1101/2020.05.04.075564v1 for BioRxiv preprint.
How to cite: pAAV-EFS-DIO-GRAB_Ado1.0med was a gift from Yulong Li (Addgene plasmid # 153292 ; http://n2t.net/addgene:153292 ; RRID:Addgene_153292)
