[The description below was written by a language model from this plasmid's Addgene catalogue record and pLannotate feature annotations shown in this document.]
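Description:
pAAV-EFS-DIO-GRAB_Ado1.0med is an adeno-associated virus transfer plasmid (about 6.8 kb) for Cre-dependent expression of a medium-affinity, genetically encoded fluorescent adenosine sensor in mammalian cells. It is propagated in E. coli on a high-copy ColE1/pUC-type origin with ampicillin selection through the bla gene, and it also carries an f1 phage origin. The expression cassette lies between AAV2 inverted terminal repeats, which direct replication and packaging of the intervening DNA into AAV particles. The right ITR is annotated in full, whereas only short fragments are detected at the left end, which is common for these structured repeats in sequencing-based annotation.

Transcription is driven by the compact EF-1α core promoter (EFS). Downstream, the sensor coding sequence sits in the antisense orientation, bracketed by pairs of lox2272 and loxP sites arranged as a double-floxed inverted open reading frame (DIO). Without Cre, no functional transcript is made. In Cre-expressing cells, recombination between the incompatible lox pairs flips the cassette and locks it in the sense orientation, allowing expression.

The insert, listed as human-derived, begins with an Igκ leader peptide. It consists of adenosine receptor sequence interrupted by an EGFP-derived fluorescent module. The annotation tool matches the receptor portions to A2A and A1 receptor entries from its reference database. This layout is consistent with the GRAB design, in which ligand-induced receptor conformational change alters fluorescence. A WPRE and the human growth hormone polyadenylation signal follow the cassette to enhance transcript stability and processing.

The construct is intended for producing AAV to image extracellular adenosine dynamics in genetically defined, Cre-positive cell populations.
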