Features (pLannotate 1.2.2; 25 found; start..end, strand, type, name):
     12..39      +  repeat_region  AAV2 ITR (fragment): inverted terminal repeat of adeno-associated virus serotype 2 inverted
     68..95      +  repeat_region  AAV2 ITR (fragment): inverted terminal repeat of adeno-associated virus serotype 2 inverted
    151..362     +  promoter       EF-1α core promoter: core promoter for human elongation factor EF-1α
    381..414     +  protein_bind   lox2272: Cre-mediated recombination occurs in the 8-bp core sequence (GGATACTT). lox2272 sites are compatible with each other, but incompatible with loxP or loxN sites (Lee and Saito, 1988). Cre recombinase
    415..464     -  intron         β-globin intron (fragment): internally truncated intron from human β-globin
    465..498     +  protein_bind   loxP: Cre-mediated recombination occurs in the 8-bp core sequence (GCATACAT). Cre recombinase
    809..1129    -  CDS            ADORA1 (fragment): AA1R_HUMAN - Experimental evidence at protein level: Swiss-Prot protein existence level 1. Receptor for adenosine. The activity of this receptor is mediated by G proteins which inhibit adenylyl cyclase. From Homo sapiens (Human).
   1106..1828    -  CDS            cEGFP: cEGFP is a basic (constitutively fluorescent) green fluorescent protein published in 2008, derived from Aequorea victoria.
   2018..2665    -  CDS            Adora2a (fragment): AA2AR_RAT - Experimental evidence at protein level: Swiss-Prot protein existence level 1. Receptor for adenosine (By similarity). The activity of this receptor is mediated by G proteins which activate adenylyl cyclase (PubMed:23994616). From Rattus norvegicus (Rat).
   2683..2700    -  protein_bind   attB1 (fragment): mutant version of attB; core recombination site for the Gateway® BP reaction BP Clonase™
   2702..2764    -  sig_peptide    Igκ leader: leader sequence from mouse immunoglobulin κ light chain
   2777..2810    -  protein_bind   lox2272: Cre-mediated recombination occurs in the 8-bp core sequence (GGATACTT). lox2272 sites are compatible with each other, but incompatible with loxP or loxN sites (Lee and Saito, 1988). Cre recombinase
   2811..2860    -  intron         β-globin intron (fragment): internally truncated intron from human β-globin
   2861..2894    -  protein_bind   loxP: Cre-mediated recombination occurs in the 8-bp core sequence (GCATACAT). Cre recombinase
   2895..2919    +  misc_feature   MCS (fragment): pBluescript multiple cloning site
   2919..3507    +  misc_feature   WPRE: woodchuck hepatitis virus posttranscriptional regulatory element
   3539..4015    +  polyA_signal   hGH poly(A) signal: human growth hormone polyadenylation signal
   4055..4195    +  repeat_region  AAV2 ITR: inverted terminal repeat of adeno-associated virus serotype 2 inverted
   4200..4251    -  misc_feature   bom (fragment): basis of mobility region from pBR322
   4270..4725    +  rep_origin     f1 ori (sequence partly withheld): f1 bacteriophage origin of replication; arrow indicates direction of (+) strand synthesis
   4726..4775    -  misc_feature   bom (fragment): basis of mobility region from pBR322
   4877..4912    -  CDS            rop (fragment): Rop protein, which maintains plasmids at low copy number; rop
   5007..5111    +  promoter       AmpR promoter: bla
   5112..5972    +  CDS            AmpR: β-lactamase; bla; confers resistance to ampicillin, carbenicillin, and related antibiotics
   6143..6731    +  rep_origin     ori: high-copy-number ColE1/pMB1/pBR322/pUC origin of replication
>Addgene plasmid #153292 | pAAV-EFS-DIO-GRAB_Ado1.0med | addgene full sequence | sequence record 305683 | Addgene NGS Result
CCTGCAGGCAGCTGCGCGCTCGCTCGCTCACTGAGGCCGCCCGGGCGTCGGGCGACCTTTGGTCGCCCGG
CCTCAGTGAGCGAGCGAGCGCGCAGAGAGGGAGTGGCCAACTCCATCACTAGGGGTTCCTGCGGCCGCAC
GCGTAAGCTTGGGCAGAGCGCACATCGCCCACAGTCCCCGAGAAGTTGGGGGGAGGGGTCGGCAATTGAA
CCGGTGCCTAGAGAAGGTGGCGCGGGGTAAACTGGGAAAGTGATGTCGTGTACTGGCTCCGCCTTTTTCC
CGAGGGTGGGGGAGAACCGTATATAAGTGCAGTAGTCGCCGTGAACGTTCTTTTTCGCAACGGGTTTGCC
GCCAGAACACAGTCTAGAGTCGACTCCGGAATAACTTCGTATAGGATACTTTATACGAAGTTATGCAGAA
TGGTAGCTGGATTGTAGCTGCTATTAGCAATATGAAACCTCTTAATAACTTCGTATAGCATACATTATAC
GAAGTTATGGCGCATATGTCAGGACACTCCTGCTCCATCCTGGGCCAGGGGGTCATCTAGGCCAGGGGGC
TCTGGGCACACTCCCTTGAGCTCATGGCTAAGGAGCTCCACGTCTGGGAGGCCCGTGTTCCCCTGGGACT
CTTGGGCACTCCCTCCACTCACCAGCCCCAGGGCGTAGCCATTGGGCCTCCGCTCAGGGTGGGGAGCACT
GCCGTTGGCCCACACTCCTGGCGGGTGGCCGTTGAGACGGAGGCTGACCTGCTCTCCGTCACTGCCATGA
GCTGCCAAGACCCGGGCACTGGTGCCAGCTGCCTTGAAAGGTTCTTGCTGCCTCAGGACGTGGCTGCGAA
TGATCTTGCGGAAGGTCTGGCGGAACTCGCGGATACGGTAGGCGTAGATGAAGGGATTCACAACCGAATT
GGTGTGGGAGAGGACGATGGCCAGGTAGTGGAGCCAGAGAGGGGCGTGGCTGCAGTCGGGGCAGAAGAAA
GTGAAGCAGTTGATGATGTGTAGGGGCAGCCAGCAGAGGGCAAAGAGCCCCACAATGATGGCCAGTGACT
TGGCAGCATGGAGCTCGCGGTTCTGCCGCCCGCGCCAGCGTGCTGCTGCTCCGGTGTTGTACTCCAGCTT
GTGCCCCAGGATGTTGCCGTCCTCCTTGAAGTCGATGCCCTTCAGCTCGATGCGGTTCACCAGGGTGTCG
CCCTCGAACTTCACCTCGGCGCGGGTCTTGTAGTTGCCGTCGTCCTTGAAGAAGATGGTGCGCTCCTGGA
TGTAGCCTTCGGGCATGGCGGACTTGAAGAAGTCGTGCTGCTTCATGTGGTCGGGGTAGCGGCTGAAGCA
CTGCACGCCGTAGGTCAGGGTGGTCACGAGGGTGGGCCAGGGCACGGGCAGCTTGCCGGTGGTGCAGATG
AACTTCAGGGTCAGCTTGCCGTAGGTGGCATCGCCCTCACCCTCGCCGGACACGCTGAACTTGTGGCCGT
TTACGTCGCCGTCCAGCTCGACCAGGATGGGCACCACCCCGGTGAACAGCTCCTCGCCCTTTCTCACCAT
GCTCCCTCCGGTACCGCCCTTGTACAGCTCGTCCATGCCGAGAGTGATCCCGGCGGCGGTCACGAACTCC
AGCAGGACCATGTGATCGCGCTTCTCGTTGGGGTCTTTCGAAAGTTTGGACTGCACGCTCAGGTAGTGGT
TGTCGGGCAGCAGCACGGGGCCGTCGCCGATGGGGGTGTTCTGCTGGTAGTGGTAGGCGAGCTGCACGCC
GCCGTCCTCGATGTTGTGGCGGATGTGGAAGTTCGCCTTGATGCCGTTCTTCTGCTTGTCGGCCTTGATA
TAGACGTTTCCTCCCTCCTCCAGGTCCAGCGCGTCGGTGTCGCGCGGCCCGGCCGGCGCGGGCTCGCCAG
GGGCGCCGTTGAGCTGGGTGGGCAGCGGTTCGGCCTCTGCGCCCCCCGGGCCCGCGCTGCGCTCGGGGCC
CAGACCGTTGGGCCTGCGCTCGGTGCCCCCCGGCGGCGCGGCGACGGCGTCCGGACCCCGGCGGCTGGGA
GGCTGGCTCTCCATCTGCTTCAGCTGTCGTCGCGCCGCCAGGAAGATCCGCAAATAGACACCCAGCATGA
GCAGCAGGGGCACCAGCACACAGGCAAAGAAGTTGAAGTACACCATGTAGTTCATGGGGACCACATCCTC
AAAGAGACAGGCCACTTGGCCCTCCCCGCAGCCCTGGGAGTGGTTCTTGCCCTCCTTTGGCTGACCGCAG
TTGTTCCAACCTAGCATGGGAGTCAGGCCGATGGCAAACGACAGCACCCAGCAGATGGCAATGATGCCCT
TAGCCCTCGTGCCGGTCACCAAGCCATTGTACCGGAGCGGGATGCGGATGGCAATGTAGCGGTCAATGGC
GATGGCCAGGAGACTGAAGATGGAGCTCTGCGTGAGGACCAGGACGAAGCAGGCAATGAAGAGGCAGCCG
TGGCAGGCAGCGCAGAACCCGGTGCTGATGGTGATGGCAAAGGGGATGGCGAGCACACCCACTGCGATGT
CGGCCGCCGCCAGTGACACCACAAAGTAGTTGGTGACGTTCTGCAGGTTGCTGTTGAGCCACACGGCCCA
GCACACCAGCACATTGCCCAGGATGGCCAGCACAGCAATGGCCAGCTCCACCGTGATGTACACCGAGGAG
CCCATGATGGGACCGGTGCCAACTTTTTTGTACAAACTTGTGTCACCAGTGGAACCTGGAACCCAGAGCA
GCAGTACCCATAGCAGGAGTGTGTCTGTCTCCATGGTGGCGCTAGCATAACTTCGTATAAAGTATCCTAT
ACGAAGTTATTTGCCTTAACCCAGAAATTATCACTGTTATTCTTTAGAATGGTGCAAAGAATAACTTCGT
ATAATGTATGCTATACGAAGTTATGAATTCGATATCAAGCTTATCGATAATCAACCTCTGGATTACAAAA
TTTGTGAAAGATTGACTGGTATTCTTAACTATGTTGCTCCTTTTACGCTATGTGGATACGCTGCTTTAAT
GCCTTTGTATCATGCTATTGCTTCCCGTATGGCTTTCATTTTCTCCTCCTTGTATAAATCCTGGTTGCTG
TCTCTTTATGAGGAGTTGTGGCCCGTTGTCAGGCAACGTGGCGTGGTGTGCACTGTGTTTGCTGACGCAA
CCCCCACTGGTTGGGGCATTGCCACCACCTGTCAGCTCCTTTCCGGGACTTTCGCTTTCCCCCTCCCTAT
TGCCACGGCGGAACTCATCGCCGCCTGCCTTGCCCGCTGCTGGACAGGGGCTCGGCTGTTGGGCACTGAC
AATTCCGTGGTGTTGTCGGGGAAATCATCGTCCTTTCCTTGGCTGCTCGCCTATGTTGCCACCTGGATTC
TGCGCGGGACGTCCTTCTGCTACGTCCCTTCGGCCCTCAATCCAGCGGACCTTCCTTCCCGCGGCCTGCT
GCCGGCTCTGCGGCCTCTTCCGCGTCTTCGCCTTCGCCCTCAGACGAGTCGGATCTCCCTTTGGGCCGCC
TCCCCGCATCGATACCGAGCGCTGCTCGAGAGATCTACGGGTGGCATCCCTGTGACCCCTCCCCAGTGCC
TCTCCTGGCCCTGGAAGTTGCCACTCCAGTGCCCACCAGCCTTGTCCTAATAAAATTAAGTTGCATCATT
TTGTCTGACTAGGTGTCCTTCTATAATATTATGGGGTGGAGGGGGGTGGTATGGAGCAAGGGGCAAGTTG
GGAAGACAACCTGTAGGGCCTGCGGGGTCTATTGGGAACCAAGCTGGAGTGCAGTGGCACAATCTTGGCT
CACTGCAATCTCCGCCTCCTGGGTTCAAGCGATTCTCCTGCCTCAGCCTCCCGAGTTGTTGGGATTCCAG
GCATGCATGACCAGGCTCAGCTAATTTTTGTTTTTTTGGTAGAGACGGGGTTTCACCATATTGGCCAGGC
TGGTCTCCAACTCCTAATCTCAGGTGATCTACCCACCTTGGCCTCCCAAATTGCTGGGATTACAGGCGTG
AACCACTGCTCCCTTCCCTGTCCTTCTGATTTTGTAGGTAACCACGTGCGGACCGAGCGGCCGCAGGAAC
CCCTAGTGATGGAGTTGGCCACTCCCTCTCTGCGCGCTCGCTCGCTCACTGAGGCCGGGCGACCAAAGGT
CGCCCGACGCCCGGGCTTTGCCCGGGCGGCCTCAGTGAGCGAGCGAGCGCGCAGCTGCCTGCAGGGGCGC
CTGATGCGGTATTTTCTCCTTACGCATCTGTGCGGTATTTCACACCGCATA
[95 nt withheld, positions 4252-4346]
T
[46 nt withheld, positions 4348-4393]
C
[141 nt withheld, positions 4395-4535]
CCTTTGACGTTGGAGTCCACGTTCTTT
[37 nt withheld, positions 4563-4599]
ACTCTATCTCGGGCTATTCTTTTGATTTATAAGGGATTTTGCCGATTTCGGTCTATTGGTTAAAAAATGA
GCTGATTTAACAAAAATTTAACGCGAATTTTAACAAAATATTAACGTTTACAATTTTATGGTGCACTCTC
AGTACAATCTGCTCTGATGCCGCATAGTTAAGCCAGCCCCGACACCCGCCAACACCCGCTGACGCGCCCT
GACGGGCTTGTCTGCTCCCGGCATCCGCTTACAGACAAGCTGTGACCGTCTCCGGGAGCTGCATGTGTCA
GAGGTTTTCACCGTCATCACCGAAACGCGCGAGACGAAAGGGCCTCGTGATACGCCTATTTTTATAGGTT
AATGTCATGATAATAATGGTTTCTTAGACGTCAGGTGGCACTTTTCGGGGAAATGTGCGCGGAACCCCTA
TTTGTTTATTTTTCTAAATACATTCAAATATGTATCCGCTCATGAGACAATAACCCTGATAAATGCTTCA
ATAATATTGAAAAAGGAAGAGTATGAGTATTCAACATTTCCGTGTCGCCCTTATTCCCTTTTTTGCGGCA
TTTTGCCTTCCTGTTTTTGCTCACCCAGAAACGCTGGTGAAAGTAAAAGATGCTGAAGATCAGTTGGGTG
CACGAGTGGGTTACATCGAACTGGATCTCAACAGCGGTAAGATCCTTGAGAGTTTTCGCCCCGAAGAACG
TTTTCCAATGATGAGCACTTTTAAAGTTCTGCTATGTGGCGCGGTATTATCCCGTATTGACGCCGGGCAA
GAGCAACTCGGTCGCCGCATACACTATTCTCAGAATGACTTGGTTGAGTACTCACCAGTCACAGAAAAGC
ATCTTACGGATGGCATGACAGTAAGAGAATTATGCAGTGCTGCCATAACCATGAGTGATAACACTGCGGC
CAACTTACTTCTGACAACGATCGGAGGACCGAAGGAGCTAACCGCTTTTTTGCACAACATGGGGGATCAT
GTAACTCGCCTTGATCGTTGGGAACCGGAGCTGAATGAAGCCATACCAAACGACGAGCGTGACACCACGA
TGCCTGTAGCAATGGCAACAACGTTGCGCAAACTATTAACTGGCGAACTACTTACTCTAGCTTCCCGGCA
ACAATTAATAGACTGGATGGAGGCGGATAAAGTTGCAGGACCACTTCTGCGCTCGGCCCTTCCGGCTGGC
TGGTTTATTGCTGATAAATCTGGAGCCGGTGAGCGTGGGTCTCGCGGTATCATTGCAGCACTGGGGCCAG
ATGGTAAGCCCTCCCGTATCGTAGTTATCTACACGACGGGGAGTCAGGCAACTATGGATGAACGAAATAG
ACAGATCGCTGAGATAGGTGCCTCACTGATTAAGCATTGGTAACTGTCAGACCAAGTTTACTCATATATA
CTTTAGATTGATTTAAAACTTCATTTTTAATTTAAAAGGATCTAGGTGAAGATCCTTTTTGATAATCTCA
TGACCAAAATCCCTTAACGTGAGTTTTCGTTCCACTGAGCGTCAGACCCCGTAGAAAAGATCAAAGGATC
TTCTTGAGATCCTTTTTTTCTGCGCGTAATCTGCTGCTTGCAAACAAAAAAACCACCGCTACCAGCGGTG
GTTTGTTTGCCGGATCAAGAGCTACCAACTCTTTTTCCGAAGGTAACTGGCTTCAGCAGAGCGCAGATAC
CAAATACTGTTCTTCTAGTGTAGCCGTAGTTAGGCCACCACTTCAAGAACTCTGTAGCACCGCCTACATA
CCTCGCTCTGCTAATCCTGTTACCAGTGGCTGCTGCCAGTGGCGATAAGTCGTGTCTTACCGGGTTGGAC
TCAAGACGATAGTTACCGGATAAGGCGCAGCGGTCGGGCTGAACGGGGGGTTCGTGCACACAGCCCAGCT
TGGAGCGAACGACCTACACCGAACTGAGATACCTACAGCGTGAGCTATGAGAAAGCGCCACGCTTCCCGA
AGGGAGAAAGGCGGACAGGTATCCGGTAAGCGGCAGGGTCGGAACAGGAGAGCGCACGAGGGAGCTTCCA
GGGGGAAACGCCTGGTATCTTTATAGTCCTGTCGGGTTTCGCCACCTCTGACTTGAGCGTCGATTTTTGT
GATGCTCGTCAGGGGGGCGGAGCCTATGGAAAAACGCCAGCAACGCGGCCTTTTTACGGTTCCTGGCCTT
TTGCTGGCCTTTTGCTCACATGT
